>Addgene plasmid #22025 | pTriEx-PA-Rac1-C450A | addgene partial sequence | sequence record 27808 | 22025 with LOV-F (AGAGAGAGGGAGTCATGCTGAT)
TGATGAGGCGGCAAAGAACTTATCAAGTGTGTGGTGGTGGGAGACGGAGCTGTAGGTAAAACTTGCCTAC
TGATCAGTTACACAACCAATGCATTTCCTGGAGAATATATCCCTACTGTCTTTGACAATTATTCTGCCAA
TGTTATGGTAGATGGAAAACCGGTGAATCTGGGCTTATGGGATACAGCTGGACTAGAAGATTATGACAGA
TTACGCCCCCTATCCTATCCGCAAACAGATGTGTTCTTAATTTGCTTTTCCCTTGTGAGTCCTGCATCAT
TCCACCACGTCCGTGCAAAGTGGTATCCTGAGGTGCGGCACCACTGTCCCAACACTCCCATCATCCTAGT
GGGAACTAAACTTGATCTTAGGGATGATAAAGACACGATCGAGAAACTGAAGGAGAAGAAGCTGACTCCC
ATCACCTATCCGCAGGGTCTAGCCATGGCTAAGGAGATTGGTGCTGTAAAATACCTGGAGTGCTCGGCGC
TCACACAGCGAGGCCTCAAGACAGTGTTTGACGAAGCGATCCGAGCAGTCCTCTGCCCGCCTCCCGTGAA
GAAGAGGAAGAGAAAATGCCTGCTGTTGTAAAAGCTTGCGGCCGCACAGCTGTATACACGTGCAAGCCAG
CCAGAACTCGCCCCGGAAGACCCCGAGGATCTCGAGCACCACCATCACCATCACCATCACTAAGTGANTA
ACCTCAGGTGCAGGCTGCCTATCAGAAGTGGTGGCTGGTGTGGCAA
