>Addgene plasmid #22025 | pTriEx-PA-Rac1-C450A | addgene partial sequence | sequence record 27809 | 22025 with CMV-F
GTCGTTTAGTGAACCGTCAGATCACTAGATGCTTTATTGCGGTAGTTTATCACAGTTAAATTGCTAACGC
CAGTCTCGAACTTAACGTGCAGAAGTTGGTCGTGAGGCACTGGGCAGGTAAGTATCGGGCCCTTTGTGCG
GGGGGAGCGGCTCGGGGCTGTCCGCGGGGGGACGGCTGCCTTCGGGGGGGACGGGGCAGGGCGGGGTTCG
GCTTCTGGCGTGTGACCGGCGGCTCTAGAGCCTCTGCTAACCATGTTCATGCCTTCTTCTTTTTCCTACA
GCTCCTGGGCAACGTGCTGGTTATTGTGCTGTCTCATCATTTTGGCAAAGAATTGGATCGGACCGAAATT
AATACGACTCACTATAGGGGAATTGTGAGCGGATAACAATTCCCCGGAGTTAATCCGGGACCTTTAATTC
AACCCAACACAATATATTATAGTTAAATAAGAATTATTATCAAATCATTTGTATATTAATTAAAATACTA
TACTGTAAATTACATTTTATTTACAATCAAAGGAGATATACCATGGCACACCATCACCACCATCACGGAT
CCTTGGCTACTACACTTGAACGTATTGAGAAGAACTTTGTCATTACTGACCCAAGATTGCCAGATAATCC
CATTATATTCGCGTCCGATAGTTTCTTGCAGTTGACAGAATATAGCCGTGAAGAAATTTTGGGAAGAAAC
GCAAGGTTTCTACAAGGTCCTGAAACTGATCGCGCGACAGTGAGAAAAATTA
