[The description below was written by a language model from this plasmid's Addgene catalogue record.]
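Description:
pTriEx-PA-Rac1-C450A is a multi-host expression plasmid built on the Novagen pTriEx backbone (about 6 kb without insert), a vector family designed so that one construct can drive protein production in mammalian, insect and bacterial cells. The record lists CMV and p10 promoters, which serve mammalian and baculovirus-infected insect cell expression respectively. The element responsible for bacterial expression is not stated. The plasmid is maintained in E. coli at high copy number under ampicillin selection.

The roughly 1.1 kb insert, cloned between BamHI and HindIII sites that both remain intact, encodes a variant of photoactivatable Rac1. It fuses the LOV2 domain of oat (Avena sativa) phototropin, residues Leu404 to Leu546, to human Rac1 beginning at Ile4, with a backbone-encoded 6xHis tag at the N terminus. The Rac1 portion carries Q61L, generally known as a constitutively activating substitution, together with E91H and N92H. In the parent design, the LOV2 domain holds the GTPase in an inhibited state in the dark and releases it on illumination, so that Rac1 signalling can be switched on with light. Here the LOV2 domain carries C450A, which replaces the cysteine needed for the light-driven flavin photochemistry and makes the domain light-insensitive.

The fusion is therefore expected to stay in its dark-like state regardless of illumination. This makes the construct a natural negative control alongside light-responsive PA-Rac1 in studies of cell motility. The repository notes that not all of the listed mutations have been independently confirmed, so sequence verification is advised.
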