Addgene plasmid #22025: pTriEx-PA-Rac1-C450A
Purpose: Expression of Rac1 fused with light-insensitive LOV2 (C450A mutation)
Depositing lab: Klaus Hahn. Depositing organization: University of North Carolina at Chapel Hill. Publication: A genetically encoded photoactivatable Rac controls the motility of living cells. Wu YI, Frey D, Lungu OI, Jaehrig A, Schlichting I, Kuhlman B, Hahn KM. Nature. 2009 Sep 3. 461(7260):104-8. 10.1038/nature08241 PubMed 19693014.
Backbone
  Vector backbone: pTriEx
  Backbone manufacturer: Novagen
  Backbone size w/o insert (bp): 6000
  Vector type: Mammalian Expression, Bacterial Expression, Insect Expression
Growth in bacteria
  Bacterial resistance: Ampicillin, 100 μg/mL
  Growth temperature: 37°C
  Growth strain: DH5alpha
  Copy number: High Copy
Gene/Insert
  Gene/Insert name: PA-Rac1-C450A (alt name: LOV(Leu404-Leu546 , C450A)-Rac1(Ile4)-Q61L/E91H/N92H)
  Species: H. sapiens (human); Avena sativa (oat)
  Insert size (bp): 1100
  Mutation: LOV domain contains light-insensitive mutation C450A.Rac1 starts at I4 and contains mutations Q61L, E91H and N92H.
  Entrez Gene: RAC1 (a.k.a. MIG5, MRD48, Rac-1, TC-25, p21-Rac1)
  Promoter: CMV, p10
  Tag / fusion protein: 6X His (N terminal on backbone)
  Cloning method: Restriction Enzyme; 5′ cloning site Bam HI (not destroyed); 3′ cloning site HindIII (not destroyed)
  Sequencing primers: 5′ pTriExUP
Terms and licenses: Academic/Nonprofit Terms; Industry Terms: Not Available to Industry
Depositor comments: Protocols for production and use of Hahn lab biosensors and photoactivatable proteins can be found on their web page, at the URL below. If you have suggestions for the protocols or have any questions, please feel free to contact the Hahn lab. Good luck with your experiments! Hahn lab biosensor protocol: http://www.hahnlab.com/tools/index.html Please note, Addgene has not confirmed all the mutations associated with this construct. We suggest sequence verifying this plasmid upon receipt.
How to cite: pTriEx-PA-Rac1-C450A was a gift from Klaus Hahn (Addgene plasmid # 22025 ; http://n2t.net/addgene:22025 ; RRID:Addgene_22025)
